Addgene plasmid #158110: pcDNA3.1-HA_mouse_Adar2_Tv1
Purpose: expresses mADAR2 shortest transcript
Depositing lab: Emanuela Felley-Bosco. Depositing organization: Zurich University Hospital.
Backbone
  Vector backbone: pcDNA3.1-HA
  Backbone manufacturer: Addgene
  Backbone size w/o insert (bp): 5451
  Vector type: Mammalian Expression
  Selectable markers: Neomycin (select with G418)
Growth in bacteria
  Bacterial resistance: Ampicillin, 100 μg/mL
  Growth temperature: 37°C
  Growth strain: DH5alpha
  Copy number: Unknown
Gene/Insert
  Gene/Insert name: mAdar2
  Species: M. musculus (mouse)
  Insert size (bp): 2136
  GenBank ID: 110532
  Entrez Gene: Adarb1 (a.k.a. 1700057H01Rik, Adar2, D10Bwg0447e, Red1)
  Cloning method: Restriction Enzyme; 5′ cloning site BamHI (not destroyed); 3′ cloning site EcoRI (not destroyed)
  Sequencing primers: 5′ T7; 3′ BGH-Rev
Terms and licenses: Academic/Nonprofit Terms; Industry Terms: Not Available to Industry
How to cite: pcDNA3.1-HA_mouse_Adar2_Tv1 was a gift from Emanuela Felley-Bosco (Addgene plasmid # 158110 ; http://n2t.net/addgene:158110 ; RRID:Addgene_158110)
