[The description below was written by a language model from this plasmid's Addgene catalogue record and pLannotate feature annotations shown in this document.]
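Description:
pcDNA3.1-HA_mouse_Adar2_Tv1 is a mammalian expression plasmid built on the pcDNA3.1-HA backbone that carries the mouse Adarb1 (Adar2, Red1) coding sequence, described in the record as the shortest mADAR2 transcript. The roughly 2.1 kb insert was placed between BamHI and EcoRI sites, both retained, giving a sequenced construct of about 7.5 kb. Transcription is driven by the human cytomegalovirus immediate-early enhancer and promoter and terminated by the bovine growth hormone polyadenylation signal. A T7 promoter lies between the CMV promoter and the insert, which allows in vitro transcription and serves as a sequencing primer site. A short HA epitope sequence, annotated as a fragment of a 3xHA tag and consistent with a single HA copy, sits just upstream of the Adarb1 open reading frame, so the protein is presumably made with an N-terminal HA tag for detection or immunoprecipitation. ADAR2 is a double-stranded RNA adenosine deaminase that carries out A-to-I RNA editing.

In bacteria, the plasmid is maintained through a high-copy ColE1/pUC-type origin and selected with ampicillin via the β-lactamase gene. An f1 origin is also present and permits single-stranded DNA production. For mammalian cells, an SV40 early promoter drives the neomycin phosphotransferase gene, followed by an SV40 polyadenylation signal, enabling G418 selection of stable transfectants. Small annotated fragments (HIV-1 LTR, ble, lacI, bom and lac promoter/operator elements) appear to be backbone remnants or short homology matches rather than functional parts. The construct suits transient or stable overexpression of tagged mouse ADAR2, for example in studies of RNA editing, although the record states no specific application beyond expression.
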