Features (pLannotate 1.2.2; 21 found; start..end, strand, type, name):
     28..80      -  misc_feature   bom (fragment): basis of mobility region from pBR322
    235..614     +  enhancer       CMV enhancer: human cytomegalovirus immediate early enhancer
    615..818     +  promoter       CMV promoter: human cytomegalovirus (CMV) immediate early promoter
    814..847     +  LTR            5' LTR (truncated) (fragment): truncated 5' long terminal repeat (LTR) from HIV-1
    863..881     +  promoter       T7 promoter: promoter for bacteriophage T7 RNA polymerase
    910..936     +  CDS            3xHA (fragment): three tandem HA epitope tags
    955..3057    +  CDS            Adarb1: RED1_MOUSE - Also known as Adar2, Red1. Experimental evidence at protein level: Swiss-Prot protein existence level 1. Catalyzes the hydrolytic deamination of adenosine to inosine in double-stranded RNA (dsRNA) referred to as A-to-I RNA editing. This may affect gene expression and function in a number of ways that include mRNA translation by changing codons and hence the amino acid sequence of proteins; pre-mRNA splicing by altering splice site recognition sequences; RNA stability by changing sequences involved in nuclease recognition; genetic stability in the case of RNA virus genomes by chang
   3137..3361    +  polyA_signal   bGH poly(A) signal: bovine growth hormone polyadenylation signal
   3365..3386    +  promoter       SV40 promoter (fragment): SV40 enhancer and early promoter
   3407..3835    +  rep_origin     f1 ori (sequence partly withheld): f1 bacteriophage origin of replication; arrow indicates direction of (+) strand synthesis
   3849..4178    +  promoter       SV40 promoter: SV40 enhancer and early promoter
   4245..5036    +  CDS            neo: KKA2_KLEPN - Also known as kan, nptII. Experimental evidence at protein level: Swiss-Prot protein existence level 1. Resistance to kanamycin, neomycin, paromomycin, ribostamycin, butirosin and gentamicin B. From Klebsiella pneumoniae.
   5060..5218    +  CDS            ble (fragment): BLE_KLEPN - Experimental evidence at protein level: Swiss-Prot protein existence level 1. Binding protein with a strong affinity to the bleomycin family of antibiotics. Binds to CL990; an antimitotic-antibiotic compound. From Klebsiella pneumoniae.
   5213..5334    +  polyA_signal   SV40 poly(A) signal: SV40 polyadenylation signal
   5407..5423    -  protein_bind   lac operator: The lac repressor binds to the lac operator to inhibit transcription in E. coli. This inhibition can be relieved by adding lactose or isopropyl-β-D-thiogalactopyranoside (IPTG). lac repressor encoded by lacI
   5431..5461    -  promoter       lac promoter: promoter for the E. coli lac operon
   5476..5497    -  protein_bind   CAP binding site: CAP binding activates transcription in the presence of cAMP. E. coli catabolite activator protein
   5510..5602    -  CDS            lacI (fragment): lac repressor; lacI; The lac repressor binds to the lac operator to inhibit transcription in E. coli. This inhibition can be relieved by adding lactose or isopropyl-β-D-thiogalactopyranoside (IPTG).
   5785..6373    -  rep_origin     ori: high-copy-number ColE1/pMB1/pBR322/pUC origin of replication
   6544..7404    -  CDS            AmpR: β-lactamase; bla; confers resistance to ampicillin, carbenicillin, and related antibiotics
   7405..7509    -  promoter       AmpR promoter: bla
>Addgene plasmid #158110 | pcDNA3.1-HA_mouse_Adar2_Tv1 | addgene full sequence | sequence record 309424 | Addgene NGS Result
GACGGATCGGGAGATCTCCCGATCCCCTATGGTGCACTCTCAGTACAATCTGCTCTGATGCCGCATAGTT
AAGCCAGTATCTGCTCCCTGCTTGTGTGTTGGAGGTCGCTGAGTAGTGCGCGAGCAAAATTTAAGCTACA
ACAAGGCAAGGCTTGACCGACAATTGCATGAAGAATCTGCTTAGGGTTAGGCGTTTTGCGCTGCTTCGCG
ATGTACGGGCCAGATATACGCGTTGACATTGATTATTGACTAGTTATTAATAGTAATCAATTACGGGGTC
ATTAGTTCATAGCCCATATATGGAGTTCCGCGTTACATAACTTACGGTAAATGGCCCGCCTGGCTGACCG
CCCAACGACCCCCGCCCATTGACGTCAATAATGACGTATGTTCCCATAGTAACGCCAATAGGGACTTTCC
ATTGACGTCAATGGGTGGAGTATTTACGGTAAACTGCCCACTTGGCAGTACATCAAGTGTATCATATGCC
AAGTACGCCCCCTATTGACGTCAATGACGGTAAATGGCCCGCCTGGCATTATGCCCAGTACATGACCTTA
TGGGACTTTCCTACTTGGCAGTACATCTACGTATTAGTCATCGCTATTACCATGGTGATGCGGTTTTGGC
AGTACATCAATGGGCGTGGATAGCGGTTTGACTCACGGGGATTTCCAAGTCTCCACCCCATTGACGTCAA
TGGGAGTTTGTTTTGGCACCAAAATCAACGGGACTTTCCAAAATGTCGTAACAACTCCGCCCCATTGACG
CAAATGGGCGGTAGGCGTGTACGGTGGGAGGTCTATATAAGCAGAGCTCTCTGGCTAACTAGAGAACCCA
CTGCTTACTGGCTTATCGAAATTAATACGACTCACTATAGGGAGACCCAAGCTGGCTAGCGCCATGGTTT
ACCCATACGATGTTCCAGATTACGCTGGTACCGAGCTCGGATCCATGGATATAGAAGATGAAGAGAATAT
GAGTTCCAGCAGCACTGATATTAAAGAAAACCGCAATCTGGACAACATGCCCCCCAAGGACAGCAGCACA
CCTGGGCCTGGCGAGGGTATTCCGCTCTCCAACGGGGGTGGTGGTAGCACCAGCAGGAAGCGGCCCCTGG
AGGAGGGCAGCAATGGTCACTCCAAGTACCGCCTGAAGAAGCGAAGGAAAACACCAGGGCCTGTTCTGCC
CAAGAACGCCCTGATGCAGCTGAACGAGATCAAACCTGGCTTACAGTACATGCTGCTGTCCCAGACAGGA
CCCGTGCATGCACCTCTGTTTGTCATGTCTGTGGAGGTAAACGGGCAGGTTTTTGAGGGCTCTGGCCCTA
CAAAGAAAAAGGCAAAACTCCATGCTGCTGAGAAGGCCCTGAGGTCTTTTGTCCAGTTTCCCAACGCCTC
CGAGGCCCACCTAGCCATGGGAAGGACCCTCTCTGTGAACACAGACTTCACGTCTGACCAGGCTGACTTC
CCTGACACACTCTTCAATGGCTTCGAGACTCCAGACAAGTCAGAGCCACCCTTCTACGTAGGCTCCAACG
GGGATGACTCGTTCAGCTCAAGTGGAGATGTCAGCCTATCGGCCTCCCCAGTGCCTGCCAGCCTTACCCA
GCCTCCTCTGCCCATCCCACCACCATTCCCACCCCCAAGTGGGAAGAATCCCGTGATGATCTTGAATGAG
CTACGCCCAGGGCTGAAGTATGACTTCCTCTCTGAGAGTGGGGAGAGCCACGCCAAGAGCTTCGTCATGT
CCGTGGTGGTAGATGGCCAGTTCTTTGAGGGCTCAGGAAGAAACAAGAAGCTTGCCAAGGCCCGGGCTGC
ACAGTCTGCCTTGGCTACTGTCTTCAATTTGCACTTGGACCAAACACCATCTCGCCAGCCTGTCCTCAGT
GAGGGTCTTCAGTTGCATTTGCCACAGGTATTGGCAGATGCTGTCTCCCGCCTGGTCCTGGGTAAGTTCA
GTGACCTGACAGACAACTTTTCCTCCCCTCATGCACGAAGGAAAGTGCTCTCTGGAGTAGTGATGACCAC
AGGTACAGATGTCAAAGATGCCAAGGTGATAAGTGTTTCGACAGGGACGAAGTGTATCAACGGTGAATAC
ATGAGTGACCGTGGCCTCGCACTCAATGACTGCCACGCAGAGATAATCTCCCGAAGGTCCCTGCTCAGGT
TTCTTTATGCACAGCTCGAGCTTTATTTAAATAACAAAGAAGACCAGAAAAAGTCCATATTTCAGAAGTC
AGAGCGGGGTGGGTTCCGGCTGAAGGATACCGTGCAGTTCCACCTGTACATCAGCACCTCGCCCTGCGGA
GACGCCAGAATATTCTCTCCCCACGAGCCCGTGCTAGAGGAACCAGCAGATAGACATCCGAATCGCAAAG
CAAGGGGACAGCTACGGACGAAAATAGAGTCTGGCGAGGGGACAATCCCTGTGCGCTCAAATGCCAGCAT
CCAGACCTGGGACGGGGTGCTGCAGGGGGAACGGCTGCTCACCATGTCCTGCAGTGACAAGATAGCACGC
TGGAACGTGGTGGGCATCCAGGGGTCCCTGCTCAGCATTTTCGTGGAACCCATCTACTTCTCCAGCATCA
TCTTGGGCAGCCTGTACCACGGGGACCACCTCTCCAGGGCCATGTACCAGCGGATCTCCAACATAGAGGA
CCTGCCACCGCTCTACACTCTCAACAAGCCCCTGCTCAGCGGCATCAGCAATGCAGAGGCACGGCAGCCA
GGGAAGGCACCCAACTTCAGTGTCAACTGGACAGTGGGTGACGCCACCATTGAGGTCATCAATGCCACAA
CAGGGAAGGATGAGCTTGGCCGCCCATCCCGCCTGTGTAAGCACGCGCTGTACTGTCGCTGGATGCGTGT
ACACGGCAAGGTTCCCCCCCACCTGCTGCGCACCAAGATCACTAAGCCTACCACATACCACGAGTCCAAG
CTGGCAGCGAGGGAGTACCAGGCTGCCAAGGCCCGTCTGTTCACTGCCTTCATCAAGGCGGGGCTGGGCG
CCTGGGTGGAGAAGCCCACAGAGCAGGACCAGTTCTCCTTCACTCCCTGAGAATTCTGCAGATATCCAGC
ACAGTGGCGGCCGCTCGAGTCTAGAGGGCCCGTTTAAACCCGCTGATCAGCCTCGACTGTGCCTTCTAGT
TGCCAGCCATCTGTTGTTTGCCCCTCCCCCGTGCCTTCCTTGACCCTGGAAGGTGCCACTCCCACTGTCC
TTTCCTAATAAAATGAGGAAATTGCATCGCATTGTCTGAGTAGGTGTCATTCTATTCTGGGGGGTGGGGT
GGGGCAGGACAGCAAGGGGGAGGATTGGGAAGACAATAGCAGGCATGCTGGGGATGCGGTGGGCTCTATG
GCTTCTGAGGCGGAAAGAACCAGCTGGGGCTCTAGGGGGTATCCCC
[124 nt withheld, positions 3407-3530]
C
[91 nt withheld, positions 3532-3622]
A
[49 nt withheld, positions 3624-3672]
CCTTTGACGTTGGAGTCCACGTTCTTT
[37 nt withheld, positions 3700-3736]
ACCCTATCTCGGTCTATTCTTTTGATTTATAAGGGATTTTGCCGATTTCGGCCTATTGGTTAAAAAATGA
GCTGATTTAACAAAAATTTAACGCGAATTAATTCTGTGGAATGTGTGTCAGTTAGGGTGTGGAAAGTCCC
CAGGCTCCCCAGCAGGCAGAAGTATGCAAAGCATGCATCTCAATTAGTCAGCAACCAGGTGTGGAAAGTC
CCCAGGCTCCCCAGCAGGCAGAAGTATGCAAAGCATGCATCTCAATTAGTCAGCAACCATAGTCCCGCCC
CTAACTCCGCCCATCCCGCCCCTAACTCCGCCCAGTTCCGCCCATTCTCCGCCCCATGGCTGACTAATTT
TTTTTATTTATGCAGAGGCCGAGGCCGCCTCTGCCTCTGAGCTATTCCAGAAGTAGTGAGGAGGCTTTTT
TGGAGGCCTAGGCTTTTGCAAAAAGCTCCCGGGAGCTTGTATATCCATTTTCGGATCTGATCAAGAGACA
GGATGAGGATCGTTTCGCATGATTGAACAAGATGGATTGCACGCAGGTTCTCCGGCCGCTTGGGTGGAGA
GGCTATTCGGCTATGACTGGGCACAACAGACAATCGGCTGCTCTGATGCCGCCGTGTTCCGGCTGTCAGC
GCAGGGGCGCCCGGTTCTTTTTGTCAAGACCGACCTGTCCGGTGCCCTGAATGAACTGCAGGACGAGGCA
GCGCGGCTATCGTGGCTGGCCACGACGGGCGTTCCTTGCGCAGCTGTGCTCGACGTTGTCACTGAAGCGG
GAAGGGACTGGCTGCTATTGGGCGAAGTGCCGGGGCAGGATCTCCTGTCATCTCACCTTGCTCCTGCCGA
GAAAGTATCCATCATGGCTGATGCAATGCGGCGGCTGCATACGCTTGATCCGGCTACCTGCCCATTCGAC
CACCAAGCGAAACATCGCATCGAGCGAGCACGTACTCGGATGGAAGCCGGTCTTGTCGATCAGGATGATC
TGGACGAAGAGCATCAGGGGCTCGCGCCAGCCGAACTGTTCGCCAGGCTCAAGGCGCGCATGCCCGACGG
CGAGGATCTCGTCGTGACCCATGGCGATGCCTGCTTGCCGAATATCATGGTGGAAAATGGCCGCTTTTCT
GGATTCATCGACTGTGGCCGGCTGGGTGTGGCGGACCGCTATCAGGACATAGCGTTGGCTACCCGTGATA
TTGCTGAAGAGCTTGGCGGCGAATGGGCTGACCGCTTCCTCGTGCTTTACGGTATCGCCGCTCCCGATTC
GCAGCGCATCGCCTTCTATCGCCTTCTTGACGAGTTCTTCTGAGCGGGACTCTGGGGTTCGAAATGACCG
ACCAAGCGACGCCCAACCTGCCATCACGAGATTTCGATTCCACCGCCGCCTTCTATGAAAGGTTGGGCTT
CGGAATCGTTTTCCGGGACGCCGGCTGGATGATCCTCCAGCGCGGGGATCTCATGCTGGAGTTCTTCGCC
CACCCCAACTTGTTTATTGCAGCTTATAATGGTTACAAATAAAGCAATAGCATCACAAATTTCACAAATA
AAGCATTTTTTTCACTGCATTCTAGTTGTGGTTTGTCCAAACTCATCAATGTATCTTATCATGTCTGTAT
ACCGTCGACCTCTAGCTAGAGCTTGGCGTAATCATGGTCATAGCTGTTTCCTGTGTGAAATTGTTATCCG
CTCACAATTCCACACAACATACGAGCCGGAAGCATAAAGTGTAAAGCCTGGGGTGCCTAATGAGTGAGCT
AACTCACATTAATTGCGTTGCGCTCACTGCCCGCTTTCCAGTCGGGAAACCTGTCGTGCCAGCTGCATTA
ATGAATCGGCCAACGCGCGGGGAGAGGCGGTTTGCGTATTGGGCGCTCTTCCGCTTCCTCGCTCACTGAC
TCGCTGCGCTCGGTCGTTCGGCTGCGGCGAGCGGTATCAGCTCACTCAAAGGCGGTAATACGGTTATCCA
CAGAATCAGGGGATAACGCAGGAAAGAACATGTGAGCAAAAGGCCAGCAAAAGGCCAGGAACCGTAAAAA
GGCCGCGTTGCTGGCGTTTTTCCATAGGCTCCGCCCCCCTGACGAGCATCACAAAAATCGACGCTCAAGT
CAGAGGTGGCGAAACCCGACAGGACTATAAAGATACCAGGCGTTTCCCCCTGGAAGCTCCCTCGTGCGCT
CTCCTGTTCCGACCCTGCCGCTTACCGGATACCTGTCCGCCTTTCTCCCTTCGGGAAGCGTGGCGCTTTC
TCATAGCTCACGCTGTAGGTATCTCAGTTCGGTGTAGGTCGTTCGCTCCAAGCTGGGCTGTGTGCACGAA
CCCCCCGTTCAGCCCGACCGCTGCGCCTTATCCGGTAACTATCGTCTTGAGTCCAACCCGGTAAGACACG
ACTTATCGCCACTGGCAGCAGCCACTGGTAACAGGATTAGCAGAGCGAGGTATGTAGGCGGTGCTACAGA
GTTCTTGAAGTGGTGGCCTAACTACGGCTACACTAGAAGAACAGTATTTGGTATCTGCGCTCTGCTGAAG
CCAGTTACCTTCGGAAAAAGAGTTGGTAGCTCTTGATCCGGCAAACAAACCACCGCTGGTAGCGGTGGTT
TTTTTGTTTGCAAGCAGCAGATTACGCGCAGAAAAAAAGGATCTCAAGAAGATCCTTTGATCTTTTCTAC
GGGGTCTGACGCTCAGTGGAACGAAAACTCACGTTAAGGGATTTTGGTCATGAGATTATCAAAAAGGATC
TTCACCTAGATCCTTTTAAATTAAAAATGAAGTTTTAAATCAATCTAAAGTATATATGAGTAAACTTGGT
CTGACAGTTACCAATGCTTAATCAGTGAGGCACCTATCTCAGCGATCTGTCTATTTCGTTCATCCATAGT
TGCCTGACTCCCCGTCGTGTAGATAACTACGATACGGGAGGGCTTACCATCTGGCCCCAGTGCTGCAATG
ATACCGCGAGACCCACGCTCACCGGCTCCAGATTTATCAGCAATAAACCAGCCAGCCGGAAGGGCCGAGC
GCAGAAGTGGTCCTGCAACTTTATCCGCCTCCATCCAGTCTATTAATTGTTGCCGGGAAGCTAGAGTAAG
TAGTTCGCCAGTTAATAGTTTGCGCAACGTTGTTGCCATTGCTACAGGCATCGTGGTGTCACGCTCGTCG
TTTGGTATGGCTTCATTCAGCTCCGGTTCCCAACGATCAAGGCGAGTTACATGATCCCCCATGTTGTGCA
AAAAAGCGGTTAGCTCCTTCGGTCCTCCGATCGTTGTCAGAAGTAAGTTGGCCGCAGTGTTATCACTCAT
GGTTATGGCAGCACTGCATAATTCTCTTACTGTCATGCCATCCGTAAGATGCTTTTCTGTGACTGGTGAG
TACTCAACCAAGTCATTCTGAGAATAGTGTATGCGGCGACCGAGTTGCTCTTGCCCGGCGTCAATACGGG
ATAATACCGCGCCACATAGCAGAACTTTAAAAGTGCTCATCATTGGAAAACGTTCTTCGGGGCGAAAACT
CTCAAGGATCTTACCGCTGTTGAGATCCAGTTCGATGTAACCCACTCGTGCACCCAACTGATCTTCAGCA
TCTTTTACTTTCACCAGCGTTTCTGGGTGAGCAAAAACAGGAAGGCAAAATGCCGCAAAAAAGGGAATAA
GGGCGACACGGAAATGTTGAATACTCATACTCTTCCTTTTTCAATATTATTGAAGCATTTATCAGGGTTA
TTGTCTCATGAGCGGATACATATTTGAATGTATTTAGAAAAATAAACAAATAGGGGTTCCGCGCACATTT
CCCCGAAAAGTGCCACCTGACGTC
